Addgene plasmid #238751: NanoBRET Assay Vector, CRBN-HaloTag
Purpose: Express CRBN-HaloTag Fusion Protein in Mammalian Cells under a CMV promoter
Depositing lab: Promega Corporation.
Backbone
  Vector backbone: pFC27K HaloTag(R) CMV-neo Flexi(R) Vector
  Vector type: Mammalian Expression
  Selectable markers: Neomycin
Growth in bacteria
  Bacterial resistance: Kanamycin, 50 μg/mL
  Growth temperature: 37°C
  Growth strain: DH5alpha
  Copy number: High Copy
Gene/Insert
  Gene/Insert name: CRBN
  Species: H. sapiens (human)
  Mutation: None
  Entrez Gene: CRBN (a.k.a. MRT2, MRT2A)
  Promoter: CMV
  Tag / fusion protein: HaloTag (R) (C terminal on backbone)
  Cloning method: Other
Terms and licenses: Academic/Nonprofit Terms; Industry Terms
How to cite: NanoBRET Assay Vector, CRBN-HaloTag was a gift from Promega Corporation (Addgene plasmid # 238751)
