[The description below was written by a language model from this plasmid's Addgene catalogue record and pLannotate feature annotations shown in this document.]
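Description:
NanoBRET Assay Vector, CRBN-HaloTag is a 6,477 nt mammalian expression plasmid built on the pFC27K HaloTag CMV-neo Flexi backbone and designed to produce human cereblon (CRBN) fused at its C terminus to HaloTag. It is propagated in E. coli from a high-copy ColE1/pUC-type origin. A ColE1-derived cer site is also annotated, which helps resolve plasmid multimers into monomers. A single neo (nptII) coding sequence serves both hosts. A bacterial EM7 promoter drives it for kanamycin selection in E. coli, and an upstream SV40 enhancer/early promoter drives it for neomycin-class selection in mammalian cells, with a synthetic poly(A) signal closing the cassette.

The expression unit lies on the reverse strand. It consists of the CMV immediate-early enhancer and promoter, followed by a chimeric β-globin/immunoglobulin intron that typically enhances expression of the transcript. A T7 promoter sits just upstream of the open reading frame and could support in vitro transcription. The wild-type CRBN coding sequence is joined through a linker containing a TEV protease cleavage site to HaloTag, a modified bacterial dehalogenase that bonds covalently to chloroalkane ligands. An SV40 poly(A) signal is annotated near the 3′ end of the fusion but on the opposite strand, so the table does not clearly show which element terminates this transcript. Several short fragment annotations (tnpA, bom, M13 ori, large T antigen, SET1, MCS, T7 terminator) appear to be partial matches within backbone sequence rather than functional elements.

CRBN is the substrate-recognition subunit of the DDB1–CUL4 E3 ubiquitin ligase complex. As the name indicates, the construct is intended for NanoBRET assays. In these, HaloTag labelled with a fluorescent chloroalkane ligand generally acts as the energy acceptor for a luciferase-tagged partner, reporting protein proximity in live cells. The record does not specify the partner or particular applications.
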