Features (pLannotate 1.2.2; 21 found; start..end, strand, type, name):
      1..589     +  rep_origin     ori: high-copy-number ColE1/pMB1/pBR322/pUC origin of replication
    718..807     +  CDS            tnpA (fragment): TN5P_ECOLX - Also known as tnp. Experimental evidence at protein level: Swiss-Prot protein existence level 1. Mediates transposition of transposon Tn5 by a 'cut and paste' mechanism. First, the monomeric transposase binds the 19 bp inverted DNA repeats flanking the transposon. Then, dimerization of the DNA- bound transposase creates a synaptic DNA complex. After nicking of the first DNA strand, excision of the transposon proceeds through a series of intermediates. The transposase then mediates the insertion of the transposon at a new site by strand transfer. The activity of the wild- type tran
    828..876     -  polyA_signal   poly(A) signal: synthetic polyadenylation signal
    943..1734    -  CDS            neo: KKA2_KLEPN - Also known as kan, nptII. Experimental evidence at protein level: Swiss-Prot protein existence level 1. Resistance to kanamycin, neomycin, paromomycin, ribostamycin, butirosin and gentamicin B. From Klebsiella pneumoniae.
   1766..1813    -  promoter       EM7 promoter: synthetic bacterial promoter&nbsp
   1828..2185    -  promoter       SV40 promoter: SV40 enhancer and early promoter
   2250..2301    +  misc_feature   bom (fragment): basis of mobility region from pBR322
   2302..2334    -  rep_origin     M13 ori (fragment): M13 bacteriophage origin of replication; arrow indicates direction of (+) strand synthesis
   2339..2407    +  CDS            large T antigen (fragment): large T antigen from SV40 (simian virus 40)
   2430..2551    +  polyA_signal   SV40 poly(A) signal: SV40 polyadenylation signal
   2573..2592    -  terminator     T7 terminator (fragment): transcription terminator for bacteriophage T7 RNA polymerase
   2600..2649    -  CDS            SET1 (fragment): solubility-enhancement tag derived from T7 phage gene 10B
   2656..2684    -  misc_feature   MCS (fragment): pUC18/19 multiple cloning site
   2695..3578    -  CDS            HaloTag® (fragment): modified bacterial dehalogenase that forms covalent bonds with chloroalkane derivatives
   3594..3614    -  CDS            TEV site: tobacco etch virus (TEV) protease recognition and cleavage site
   3636..4961    -  CDS            CRBN (sequence withheld): CRBN_HUMAN - Experimental evidence at protein level: Swiss-Prot protein existence level 1. Substrate recognition component of a DCX (DDB1-CUL4-X-box) E3 protein ligase complex that mediates the ubiquitination and subsequent proteasomal degradation of target proteins, such as MEIS2 (Probable). Normal degradation of key regulatory proteins is required for normal limb outgrowth and expression of the fibroblast growth factor FGF8 (PubMed:20223979, PubMed:24328678, PubMed:25043012, PubMed:25108355). Maintains presynaptic glutamate release and consequently cognitive functions, such as memory and lea
   4975..4993    -  promoter       T7 promoter: promoter for bacteriophage T7 RNA polymerase
   5037..5169    -  intron         chimeric intron: chimera between introns from human β-globin and immunoglobulin heavy chain genes
   5308..5507    -  promoter       CMV promoter: human cytomegalovirus (CMV) immediate early promoter
   5509..5886    -  enhancer       CMV enhancer: human cytomegalovirus immediate early enhancer
   6079..6362    -  misc_feature   cer region: ColE1-derived recombination site that helps to maintain plasmids as monomers
>Addgene plasmid #238751 | NanoBRET Assay Vector, CRBN-HaloTag | addgene full sequence | sequence record 479806 | Addgene NGS Result
TTGAAATCCTTTTTTTCTGCGCGTAATCTGCTGCTTGCAAACAAAAAAACCACCGCTACCAGCGGTGGTT
TGTTTGCCGGATCAAGAGCTACCAACTCTTTTTCCGAAGGTAACTGGCTTCAGCAGAGCGCAGATACCAA
ATACTGTCCTTCTAGTGTAGCCGTAGTTAGGCCACCACTTCAAGAACTCTGTAGCACCGCCTACATACCT
CGCTCTGCTAATCCTGTTACCAGTGGCTGCTGCCAGTGGCGATAAGTCGTGTCTTACCGGGTTGGACTCA
AGACGATAGTTACCGGATAAGGCGCAGCGGTCGGGCTGAACGGGGGGTTCGTGCACACAGCCCAGCTTGG
AGCGAACGACCTACACCGAACTGAGATACCTACAGCGTGAGCTATGAGAAAGCGCCACGCTTCCCGAAGG
GAGAAAGGCGGACAGGTATCCGGTAAGCGGCAGGGTCGGAACAGGAGAGCGCACGAGGGAGCTTCCAGGG
GGAAACGCCTGGTATCTTTATAGTCCTGTCGGGTTTCGCCACCTCTGACTTGAGCGTCGATTTTTGTGAT
GCTCGTCAGGGGGGCGGAGCCTATGGAAAAACGCCAGCAACGCGGCCTTTTTACGGTTCCTGGCCTTTTG
CTGGCCTTTTGCTCACATGTTCTTTCCTGCGTTATCCCCTGATTCTGTGGATAACCGTATTACCGCCTTT
GAGTGAGCTGATACCGGGTAGAAAGCCAGTCCGCAGAAACGGTGCTGACCCCGGATGAATGTCAGCTACT
GGGCTATCTGGACAAGGGAAAACGCAAGCGCAAAGAGGATCCTTATCGCTATCGATTCACACAAAAAACC
AACACACAGATGTAATGAAAATAAAGATATTTTATTGCGGCCATCGTGATGGCAGGTTGGGCGTCGCTTG
GTCGGTCATTTCGAACCCCAGAGTCCCGCTCAGAAGAACTCGTCAAGAAGGCGATAGAAGGCGATGCGCT
GCGAATCGGGAGCGGCGATACCGTAAAGCACGAGGAAGCGGTCAGCCCATTCGCCGCCAAGCTCTTCAGC
AATATCACGGGTAGCCAACGCTATGTCCTGATAGCGGTCCGCCACACCCAGCCGGCCACAGTCGATGAAT
CCAGAAAAGCGGCCATTTTCCACCATGATATTCGGCAAGCAGGCATCGCCATGGGTCACGACGAGATCCT
CGCCGTCGGGCATGCGCGCCTTGAGCCTGGCGAACAGTTCGGCTGGCGCGAGCCCCTGATGCTCTTCGTC
CAGATCATCCTGATCGACAAGACCGGCTTCCATCCGAGTACGTGCTCGCTCGATGCGATGTTTCGCTTGG
TGGTCGAATGGGCAGGTAGCCGGATCAAGCGTATGCAGCCGCCGCATTGCATCAGCCATGATGGATACTT
TCTCGGCAGGAGCAAGGTGAGATGACAGGAGATCCTGCCCCGGCACTTCGCCCAATAGCAGCCAGTCCCT
TCCCGCTTCAGTGACAACGTCGAGCACAGCTGCGCAAGGAACGCCCGTCGTGGCCAGCCACGATAGCCGC
GCTGCCTCGTCCTGCAGTTCATTCAGGGCACCGGACAGGTCGGTCTTGACAAAAAGAACCGGGCGCCCCT
GCGCTGACAGCCGGAACACGGCGGCATCAGAGCAGCCGATTGTCTGTTGTGCCCAGTCATAGCCGAATAG
CCTCTCCACCCAAGCGGCCGGAGAACCTGCGTGCAATCCATCTTGTTCAATCATGATCTGCCTCCTGGGT
TTAGTTCCTCACCTTGTCGTATTATACTATGCCGATATACTATGCCGATGATTAATTGTCAACAGTTAAT
TAAGCTTTTTGCAAAAGCCTAGGCCTCCAAAAAAGCCTCCTCACTACTTCTGGAATAGCTCAGAGGCCGA
GGCGGCCTCGGCCTCTGCATAAATAAAAAAAATTAGTCAGCCATGGGGCGGAGAATGGGCGGAACTGGGC
GGAGTTAGGGGCGGGATGGGCGGAGTTAGGGGCGGGACTATGGTTGCTGACTAATTGAGATGCATGCTTT
GCATACTTCTGCCTGCTGGGGAGCCTGGGGACTTTCCACACCTGGTTGCTGACTAATTGAGATGCATGCT
TTGCATACTTCTGCCTGCTGGGGAGCCTGGGGACTTTCCACACCCTAACTGACACACATTCCACAGCTGG
TTCTTTCCGCCTCAGAAGGTACCTAACCAAGTTCCTCTTTCAGAGGTTATTTCAGGCCATGGTGCTGCGC
AGATCCGCGTATGCGGTGTGAAATACCGCACAGATGCGTAAGGAGAAAATACCGCATCAGGAAATTGTAA
GCGTTAATATTTTGTTAAAATTCGATTTTACCACATTTGTAGAGGTTTTACTTGCTTAAAAAAACCTCCC
ACATCTCCCCCTGAACCTGAAACATAAAATGAATGCAATTGTTGTTGTTAACTTGTTTATTGCAGCTTAT
AATGGTTACAAATAAAGCAATAGCATCACAAATTTCACAAATAAAGCATTTTTTTCACTGCATTCTAGTT
GTGGTTTGTCCAAACTCATCAATGTATCTTATCATGTCTGCTCGAAGCGGCCGCCCCAAGGGGTTATGCT
AGTTATTGCTCAGCGGTGGCAGCAGCCAACTCAGCTTCCTTTCGGGCTTTGTTAGCAGCCGGATCAGCTT
GCATGCCTGCAGGTCGACTCTAGAATTCTATTAACCGGAAATCTCCAGAGTAGACAGCCAGCGCGCGATC
TCGCTGCCGATCAGGTCCGGGTTGTCTTCTTGCAGCAGATTCAGACCCGGGCCGATGTCCACAGCCTTGC
AGTTAGGCAGGCTTTTGGCCAGGCGAGCGGCTTCGGCCGGTGGGATCAGAACGCCTGGGGTGCCCCAGAA
CAGCAGCTTCGGGACAGGGGACTGGTGCAGCCAGTCCATGTATTCTTCGACCAGCGCGACGATGTTCGCT
GGCTCACCGGCGATTGGCAGCTCGTTTGGGAAGCGCCACAGTGGCTCGCGGTCAACAGGATTCAGGAACG
GCTCGCGGTAATGGTCCATCTCGACTTCAGTCAGCGGGCGGACGACACCCATCGGCAGCGTACCCTCGAT
AAAAACGTTCTGATCGATGATCAGCTTGCGGCCGACGTCGGTGGTGCGGAAGGCCTGGAAGGTCTCGCGG
GCAAATTCTGGCCATTCGTCCCAGGTCGGGATAGGGCGGATGAACTCCATAAATGCAATACCTTTGACGC
GCTCTGGATTGCGCTTGGCCCAGTGGAAACCCAGAGCGGAGCCCCAGTCGTGAATGACCAGGACGACCTC
TTCCAGACCCAGGGCTTCGATGAAGGCATCCATGAAGCGGACGTGGTCGTCGAAGAAATAACCCAGGTCT
GGTTTGTCGGATTTGCCCATACCGATCAGGTCTGGAGCAATGCAGCGATGGGTCGGTGCAACATGCGGGA
TGATGTTGCGCCACACGTAGGAGGAGGTCGGGTTACCGTGCAGGAACAGCACAGGGGTGCCATCGCGCGG
ACCAACATCGACGTAGTGCATGCGCTCGCCCAGGACTTCCACATAATGGGGGTCGAATGGAAAGCCAGTA
CCGATTTCGGATCCATCGTTATCGCTCTGAAAGTACAGATCCTCAGTGGTTGGCTCGAGAGAAAC
[1326 nt withheld, positions 3636-4961]
GGCGATCGCTAGCCCTATAGTGAGTCGTATTAATACTCTAGCCTTAAGAGCTGTAATTGAACTGGGAGTG
GACACCTGTGGAGAGAAAGGCAAAGTGGATGTCAGTAAGACCAATAGGTGCCTATCAGAAACGCAAGAGT
CTTCTCTGTCTCGACAAGCCCAGTTTCTATTGGTCTCCTTAAACCTGTCTTGTAACCTTGATACTTACCT
GCCCAGTGCCTCACGACCAACTTCTGCAGCTTAAGTTCGAGACTGTTGTGTCAGAAGCACTGACTGCGTT
AGCAATTTAACTGTGATAAACTACCGCAATAAAGCTTCTAGTGATCTGACGGTTCACTAAACCAGCTCTG
CTTATATAGACCTCCCACCGTACACGCCTACCGCCCATTTGCGTCAACGGGGCGGGGTTATTACGACATT
TTGGAAAGTCCCGTTGATTTTGGTGCCAAAACAAACTCCCATTGACGTCAATGGGGTGGAGACTTGGAAA
TCCCCGTGAGTCAAACCGCTATCCACGCCCATTGGTGTACTGCCAAAACCGCATCACCATGGTAATAGCG
ATGACTAATACGTAGATGTACTGCCAAGTAGGAAAGTCCCGTAAGGTCATGTACTGGGCATAATGCCAGG
CGGGCCATTTACCGTCATTGACGTCAATAGGGGGCGGACTTGGCATATGATACACTTGATGTACTGCCAA
GTGGGCAGTTTACCGTAAATACTCCACCCATTGACGTCAATGGAAAGTCCCTATTGGCGTTACTATGGGA
ACATACGTCATTATTGACGTCAATGGGCGGGGGTCGTTGGGCGGTCAGCCAGGCGGGCCATTTACCGTAA
GTTATGTAACGCGGAACTCCATATATGGGCTATGAACTAATGACCCCGTAATTGATTACTATTAATAACT
AGTCAATAATCAATGCCAACATGGCGGTCATATTGGACATGAGCCAATATAAATGTACATATTATGATAT
AGATACAACGTATGCAATGGCCAATAGCCAATATTGATTTATGCTATATAACCAATGAATAATATGGCTA
ATGGCCAATATTGAAGATCTCGATCCTCTACGCCGGACGCATCGTGGCCGGAGTACTGCGGTTTATCTCG
ATGGCTACGAGGGCAGACAGTAAGTGGATTTACCATAATCCCTTAATTGTACGCACCGCTAAAACGCGTT
CAGCGCGATCACGGCAGCAGACAGGTAAAAATGGCAACAAACCACCCGAAAAACTGCCGCAATCGCGCCT
GATAAATTTTAACCGTATGAATACCTATGCAACCAGAGGGTACAGGCCACATTACCCCCACTTAATCCAC
TGAAGCTGCCATTTTTCATGGTTTCACCATCCCAGCGAAGGGCCATCCAGCGTGCGTTCCTGTATTTCCG
GACTATAAAAGGATCTAGGTGAAGATCCTTTTTGATAATCTCATGACCAAAATCCCTTAACGTGAGTTTT
CGTTCCACTGAGCGTCAGACCCCGTAGAAAAGATCAAAGGATCTTC
